Addgene plasmid #14658: pGEX NBP1 (P#415)
Depositing lab: Matija Peterlin. Depositing organization: University of California, San Francisco (UCSF). Publication: Interactions between HIV1 Nef and vacuolar ATPase facilitate the internalization of CD4. Lu X, Yu H, Liu SH, Brodsky FM, Peterlin BM. Immunity. 1998 May . 8(5):647-56. 10.1016/S1074-7613(00)80569-5 PubMed 9620685.
Backbone
  Vector backbone: pGEX-2TK
  Backbone manufacturer: Amersham
  Backbone size w/o insert (bp): 5000
  Vector type: Bacterial Expression
Growth in bacteria
  Bacterial resistance: Ampicillin, 100 μg/mL
  Growth temperature: 37°C
  Growth strain: DH5alpha
  Copy number: High Copy
Gene/Insert
  Gene/Insert name: ATPase, H+ transporting, lysosomal 50/57kDa, V1 subunit H (alt names: NBP1, VMA13; CGI-11; MSTP042; SFDbeta; SFDalpha; Nef binding protein 1)
  Species: H. sapiens (human)
  Insert size (bp): 1500
  Entrez Gene: ATP6V1H (a.k.a. CGI-11, MSTP042, NBP1, SFD, SFDalpha, SFDbeta, VMA13)
  Cloning method: Restriction Enzyme; 5′ cloning site SmaI (not destroyed); 3′ cloning site EcoRI (not destroyed)
  Sequencing primers: 5′ pGEX 5'
Terms and licenses: Academic/Nonprofit Terms; Industry Terms: Not Available to Industry
How to cite: pGEX NBP1 (P#415) was a gift from Matija Peterlin (Addgene plasmid # 14658 ; http://n2t.net/addgene:14658 ; RRID:Addgene_14658)
