[The description below was written by a language model from this plasmid's Addgene catalogue record.]
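Description:
pGEX NBP1 is a bacterial expression plasmid built on the commercial pGEX-2TK backbone (about 5 kb), carrying a roughly 1.5 kb human insert encoding ATP6V1H, the 50/57 kDa H subunit of the V1 sector of the vacuolar/lysosomal H+-transporting ATPase. This protein is also known as Nef binding protein 1 (NBP1), VMA13 and SFD. The insert was placed between the SmaI and EcoRI sites of the polylinker, and both sites remain intact, so the fragment can be excised or checked by restriction digest. The plasmid is maintained at high copy number in E. coli under ampicillin selection.

The record lists no tags or promoter explicitly, but pGEX-series vectors are designed to express the cloned open reading frame as a C-terminal fusion to glutathione S-transferase from an IPTG-inducible tac promoter, with the lac repressor encoded on the plasmid. The 2TK variant is generally described as carrying a thrombin cleavage site and a protein kinase A recognition site between GST and the insert, which allows removal of the GST moiety or in vitro radiolabelling of the purified fusion. Whether the NBP1 sequence is full length and in frame with GST is not stated, although the insert size and vector choice are consistent with that design.

The associated work concerns the interaction of HIV-1 Nef with the vacuolar ATPase and its role in internalization of CD4. The construct is therefore best suited to producing recombinant GST–NBP1 in bacteria for glutathione affinity purification and for in vitro binding or pull-down assays with Nef or other candidate partners.
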