>Addgene plasmid #14658 | pGEX NBP1 (P#415) | addgene partial sequence | sequence record 21176 | 14658 with pGEX-5'
CGGATCTGGTTCCGCGTGGATCTCGTCGTGCATCTGTTGGATCCCCGATGACCAAAATGGATATCCGAGG
TGCTGTGGATGCTGCTGTCCCCACCAATATTATTGCTGCCAAGGCTGCAGAAGTTCGTGCAAACAAAGTC
AACTGGCAATCCTATCTTCAGGGACAGATGATTTCTGCTGAAGATTGTGAGTTTATTCAGAGGTTTGAAA
TGAAACGAAGCCCTGAAGAGAAGCAAGAGATGCTTCAAACTGAAGGCAGCCAGTGTGCTAAAACATTTAT
AAATCTGATGACTCATATCTGCAAAGAACAGACCGTTCAGTATATACTAACTATGGTGGATGATATGCTG
CAGGAAAATCATCAGCGTGTTAGCATTTTCTTTGACTATGCAAGATGTAGCAAGAACACTGCGTGGCCCT
ACTTTCTGCCAATGTTGAATCGCCAGGATCCCTTCACTGTTCATATGGCAGCAAGAATTATTGCCAAGTT
AGCAGCTTGGGGAAAAGAACTGATGGAAGGCAGTGACTTAAATTACTATTTCAATTGGATAAAAACTCAG
CTGAGTTCACAGAAACTGCGTGGTAGCGGTGTTGCTGTTGAAACAGGAACAGTCTCTTCAAGTGATAGTT
CGCAGTATGTGCAGTGCGTGGCCGGGTGTTTGCAGCTGATGCTCCGGGTCAATGAGTACCGCTTTGCTTG
GGTGGAAGCAGATGGGGTAAATTGCATAATGGGAGTGTTGAGTAACAAGTGTGGCTTTCAGCTCCAGTAT
CAAATGATTTTTTCAATATGGCTCCTGGCATTCAGTCCNNCAAATGTG
